Addgene plasmid #141523: TFORF0116
Purpose: Lentiviral vector for overexpressing the FOXM1 transcription factor ORF with a unique 24-bp barcode. Barcodes facilitate identification of transcription factors in pooled screens.
Depositing lab: Feng Zhang. Depositing organization: Broad Institute. Publication: A transcription factor atlas of directed differentiation. Joung J, Ma S, Tay T, Geiger-Schuller KR, Kirchgatterer PC, Verdine VK, Guo B, Arias-Garcia MA, Allen WE, Singh A, Kuksenko O, Abudayyeh OO, Gootenberg JS, Fu Z, Macrae RK, Buenrostro JD, Regev A, Zhang F. Cell. 2023 Jan 5;186(1):209-229.e26. doi: 10.1016/j.cell.2022.11.026. PubMed 36608654.
Backbone
  Vector backbone: pLX_TRC317
  Backbone manufacturer: Broad Institute Genetic Perturbation Platform
  Backbone size w/o insert (bp): 8264
  Vector type: Mammalian Expression, Lentiviral
  Selectable markers: Puromycin
Growth in bacteria
  Bacterial resistance: Ampicillin, 100 μg/mL
  Growth temperature: 30°C
  Growth strain: NEB Stable
  Copy number: High Copy
Gene/Insert
  Gene/Insert name: FOXM1
  Species: H. sapiens (human)
  Insert size (bp): 2348
  Entrez Gene: FOXM1 (a.k.a. FKHL16, FOXM1A, FOXM1B, FOXM1C, HFH-11, HFH11, HNF-3, INS-1, MPHOSPH2, MPP-2, MPP2, PIG29, TRIDENT)
  Promoter: EF1a
  Cloning method: Unknown
  Sequencing primers: 5′ GGGTGGAGACTGAAGTTAGGCCAG; 3′ CACATAGCGTAAAAGGAGCAACATAG
Terms and licenses: Academic/Nonprofit Terms; Industry Terms: Not Available to Industry
Depositor comments: NM_001243088,ENST00000627656 . The transcription factor ORF portion of this plasmid was synthesized by Genewiz. Please test multiple small colonies in case of plasmid recombination. To make this collection available in a timely manner, a portion of this collection was not fully sequenced by Addgene. If an Addgene verified full plasmid sequence is not available, please contact us prior to placing an order to request the full sequence.
How to cite: TFORF0116 was a gift from Feng Zhang (Addgene plasmid # 141523 ; http://n2t.net/addgene:141523 ; RRID:Addgene_141523)
