[The description below was written by a language model from this plasmid's Addgene catalogue record and pLannotate feature annotations shown in this document.]
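Description:
TFORF0116 is a lentiviral mammalian expression plasmid built on the pLX_TRC317 backbone and carrying the human FOXM1 open reading frame, one member of a barcoded transcription factor ORF collection. It is propagated in E. coli through a high-copy ColE1/pUC-type origin with ampicillin selection (AmpR under its own bla promoter). The backbone also retains an f1 origin and remnants of a lac/lacZα cloning region flanked by T7 and T3 promoters. The depositor warns that the plasmid can recombine, a common issue with LTR-containing vectors.

The transfer cassette follows a third-generation, self-inactivating layout. An RSV promoter drives a truncated HIV-1 5' LTR, followed by the Ψ packaging signal with a gag fragment, the RRE for Rev-dependent nuclear export, and a cPPT/CTS, and the cassette ends in a ΔU3 3' LTR with an SV40 poly(A) signal downstream. Within the provirus, an SV40 promoter/origin region precedes a puromycin N-acetyltransferase gene, which allows selection of transduced cells. Downstream, the EF-1α promoter constitutively drives FOXM1, a factor that regulates cell-cycle genes needed for DNA replication and mitosis. A WPRE after the ORF enhances transcript stability and expression.

The record states that a unique 24-bp barcode accompanies the ORF, but the feature table does not annotate it. The short U6 promoter fragment called between the ORF and the WPRE is probably residual or linker sequence rather than a functional Pol III unit. The barcode lets FOXM1 be identified by sequencing in pooled overexpression screens, such as those probing how transcription factors direct cell differentiation.
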