Features (pLannotate 1.2.2; 31 found; start..end, strand, type, name):
      5..231     +  promoter       RSV promoter: Rous sarcoma virus enhancer/promoter
    232..412     +  LTR            5' LTR (truncated): truncated 5' long terminal repeat (LTR) from HIV-1
    459..584     +  misc_feature   HIV-1 Ψ: packaging signal of human immunodeficiency virus type 1
    568..931     +  CDS            HIV-1 gag (fragment): gag protein from human immunodeficiency virus 1; gag
   1077..1310    +  misc_feature   RRE: The Rev response element (RRE) of HIV-1 allows for Rev-dependent mRNA export from the nucleus to the cytoplasm.
   1687..1713    +  CDS            Rev (fragment): human immunodeficiency virus 1 (HIV-1) Rev protein; rev; enhances nuclear export of unspliced and incompletely spliced viral mRNAs
   1720..1743    +  promoter       SV40 promoter (fragment): SV40 early promoter
   1744..1815    +  promoter       SV40 promoter (fragment): SV40 enhancer and early promoter
   1839..1974    +  rep_origin     SV40 ori: SV40 origin of replication
   2020..2616    +  CDS            PuroR (fragment): puromycin N-acetyltransferase; pac from Streptomyces; confers resistance to puromycin
   2665..2782    +  misc_feature   cPPT/CTS: central polypurine tract and central termination sequence of HIV-1
   2847..2913    +  CDS            small t antigen (fragment): SV40 (simian virus 40) small t antigen
   2920..4098    +  promoter       EF-1α promoter: strong constitutive promoter for human elongation factor EF-1α
   4115..6358    +  CDS            FOXM1: FOXM1_HUMAN - Also known as FKHL16, HFH11, MPP2, WIN. Experimental evidence at protein level: Swiss-Prot protein existence level 1. Transcriptional factor regulating the expression of cell cycle genes essential for DNA replication and mitosis. Plays a role in the control of cell proliferation. Plays also a role in DNA breaks repair participating in the DNA damage checkpoint response. From Homo sapiens (Human).
   6374..6427    +  promoter       U6 promoter (fragment): RNA polymerase III promoter for human U6 snRNA
   6469..7057    +  misc_feature   WPRE: woodchuck hepatitis virus posttranscriptional regulatory element
   7108..7127    +  misc_feature   cPPT/CTS (fragment): central polypurine tract and central termination sequence of HIV-1
   7129..7362    +  LTR            3' LTR (ΔU3): self-inactivating 3' long terminal repeat (LTR) from HIV-1
   7440..7561    +  polyA_signal   SV40 poly(A) signal: SV40 polyadenylation signal
   7601..7736    +  rep_origin     SV40 ori: SV40 origin of replication
   7757..7775    -  promoter       T7 promoter: promoter for bacteriophage T7 RNA polymerase
   7783..7938    +  CDS            lacZα (fragment): LacZα fragment of β-galactosidase; lacZ fragment
   7943..8371    +  rep_origin     f1 ori (sequence partly withheld): f1 bacteriophage origin of replication; arrow indicates direction of (+) strand synthesis
   8424..8528    +  promoter       AmpR promoter: bla
   8529..9389    +  CDS            AmpR: β-lactamase; bla; confers resistance to ampicillin, carbenicillin, and related antibiotics
   9560..10148   +  rep_origin     ori: high-copy-number ColE1/pMB1/pBR322/pUC origin of replication
  10331..10423   +  CDS            lacI (fragment): lac repressor; lacI; The lac repressor binds to the lac operator to inhibit transcription in E. coli. This inhibition can be relieved by adding lactose or isopropyl-β-D-thiogalactopyranoside (IPTG).
  10436..10457   +  protein_bind   CAP binding site: CAP binding activates transcription in the presence of cAMP. E. coli catabolite activator protein
  10472..10502   +  promoter       lac promoter: promoter for the E. coli lac operon
  10510..10526   +  protein_bind   lac operator: The lac repressor binds to the lac operator to inhibit transcription in E. coli. This inhibition can be relieved by adding lactose or isopropyl-β-D-thiogalactopyranoside (IPTG). lac repressor encoded by lacI
  10571..10589   +  promoter       T3 promoter: promoter for bacteriophage T3 RNA polymerase
>Addgene plasmid #141523 | TFORF0116 | addgene full sequence | sequence record 454900 | Addgene NGS Result
TTAATGTAGTCTTATGCAATACTCTTGTAGTCTTGCAACATGGTAACGATGAGTTAGCAACATGCCTTAC
AAGGAGAGAAAAAGCACCGTGCATGCCGATTGGTGGAAGTAAGGTGGTACGATCGTGCCTTATTAGGAAG
GCAACAGACGGGTCTGACATGGATTGGACGAACCACTGAATTGCCGCATTGCAGAGATATTGTATTTAAG
TGCCTAGCTCGATACATAAACGGGTCTCTCTGGTTAGACCAGATCTGAGCCTGGGAGCTCTCTGGCTAAC
TAGGGAACCCACTGCTTAAGCCTCAATAAAGCTTGCCTTGAGTGCTTCAAGTAGTGTGTGCCCGTCTGTT
GTGTGACTCTGGTAACTAGAGATCCCTCAGACCCTTTTAGTCAGTGTGGAAAATCTCTAGCAGTGGCGCC
CGAACAGGGACTTGAAAGCGAAAGGGAAACCAGAGGAGCTCTCTCGACGCAGGACTCGGCTTGCTGAAGC
GCGCACGGCAAGAGGCGAGGGGCGGCGACTGGTGAGTACGCCAAAAATTTTGACTAGCGGAGGCTAGAAG
GAGAGAGATGGGTGCGAGAGCGTCAGTATTAAGCGGGGGAGAATTAGATCGCGATGGGAAAAAATTCGGT
TAAGGCCAGGGGGAAAGAAAAAATATAAATTAAAACATATAGTATGGGCAAGCAGGGAGCTAGAACGATT
CGCAGTTAATCCTGGCCTGTTAGAAACATCAGAAGGCTGTAGACAAATACTGGGACAGCTACAACCATCC
CTTCAGACAGGATCAGAAGAACTTAGATCATTATATAATACAGTAGCAACCCTCTATTGTGTGCATCAAA
GGATAGAGATAAAAGACACCAAGGAAGCTTTAGACAAGATAGAGGAAGAGCAAAACAAAAGTAAGACCAC
CGCACAGCAAGCGGCCGCTGATCTTCAGACCTGGAGGAGGAGATATGAGGGACAATTGGAGAAGTGAATT
ATATAAATATAAAGTAGTAAAAATTGAACCATTAGGAGTAGCACCCACCAAGGCAAAGAGAAGAGTGGTG
CAGAGAGAAAAAAGAGCAGTGGGAATAGGAGCTTTGTTCCTTGGGTTCTTGGGAGCAGCAGGAAGCACTA
TGGGCGCAGCGTCAATGACGCTGACGGTACAGGCCAGACAATTATTGTCTGGTATAGTGCAGCAGCAGAA
CAATTTGCTGAGGGCTATTGAGGCGCAACAGCATCTGTTGCAACTCACAGTCTGGGGCATCAAGCAGCTC
CAGGCAAGAATCCTGGCTGTGGAAAGATACCTAAAGGATCAACAGCTCCTGGGGATTTGGGGTTGCTCTG
GAAAACTCATTTGCACCACTGCTGTGCCTTGGAATGCTAGTTGGAGTAATAAATCTCTGGAACAGATTTG
GAATCACACGACCTGGATGGAGTGGGACAGAGAAATTAACAATTACACAAGCTTAATACACTCCTTAATT
GAAGAATCGCAAAACCAGCAAGAAAAGAATGAACAAGAATTATTGGAATTAGATAAATGGGCAAGTTTGT
GGAATTGGTTTAACATAACAAATTGGCTGTGGTATATAAAATTATTCATAATGATAGTAGGAGGCTTGGT
AGGTTTAAGAATAGTTTTTGCTGTACTTTCTATAGTGAATAGAGTTAGGCAGGGATATTCACCATTATCG
TTTCAGACCCACCTCCCAACCCCGAGGGGACCCATGCATTGCATCTCAATTAGTCAGCAACCAGGTGTGG
AAAGTCCCCAGGCTCCCCAGCAGGCAGAAGTATGCAAAGCATGCGTCTCAATTAGTCAGCAACCATAGTC
CCGCCCCTAACTCCGCCCATCCCGCCCCTAACTCCGCCCAGTTCCGCCCATTCTCCGCCCCATGGCTGAC
TAATTTTTTTTATTTATGCAGAGGCCGAGGCCGCCTCGGCCTCTGAGCTATTCCAGAAGTAGTGAGGAGG
CTTTTTTGGAGGCCTAGGCTTTTGCAAAAAGCTTTCTAGAGGTACCACCGGAGCTTACCATGACCGAGTA
CAAGCCCACGGTGCGCCTCGCCACCCGCGACGACGTCCCCAGGGCCGTACGCACCCTCGCCGCCGCGTTC
GCCGACTACCCCGCCACGCGCCACACCGTCGATCCGGACCGCCACATCGAGCGGGTCACCGAGCTGCAAG
AACTCTTCCTCACGCGCGTCGGGCTCGACATCGGCAAGGTGTGGGTCGCGGACGACGGCGCCGCCGTGGC
GGTCTGGACCACGCCGGAGAGCGTCGAAGCGGGGGCGGTGTTCGCCGAGATCGGCCCGCGCATGGCCGAG
TTGAGCGGTTCCCGGCTGGCCGCGCAGCAACAGATGGAAGGCCTCCTGGCGCCGCACCGGCCCAAGGAGC
CCGCGTGGTTCCTGGCCACCGTCGGCGTCTCGCCCGACCACCAGGGCAAGGGTCTGGGCAGCGCCGTCGT
GCTCCCCGGAGTGGAGGCGGCCGAGCGCGCCGGGGTGCCCGCCTTCCTGGAGACCTCCGCGCCCCGCAAC
CTCCCCTTCTACGAGCGGCTCGGCTTCACCGTCACCGCCGACGTCGAGGTGCCCGAAGGACCGCGCACCT
GGTGCATGACCCGCAAGCCCGGTGCCAGTTAACGAATTCTAGATCTTGAGACAAATGGCAGTATTCATCC
ACAATTTTAAAAGAAAAGGGGGGATTGGGGGGTACAGTGCAGGGGAAAGAATAGTAGACATAATAGCAAC
AGACATACAAACTAAAGAATTACAAAAACAAATTACAAAAATTCAAAATTTTCGGGTTTATTACAGGGAC
AGCAGAGATCCACTTTGGCGCCGGCTCGAGGCCTGCAGGTGCAAAGATGGATAAAGTTTTAAACAGAGAG
GAATCTTTGCAGCTAATGGACCTTCTAGGTCTTGAAAGGAGTGGGAATTGGCTCCGGTGCCCGTCAGTGG
GCAGAGCGCACATCGCCCACAGTCCCCGAGAAGTTGGGGGGAGGGGTCGGCAATTGAACCGGTGCCTAGA
GAAGGTGGCGCGGGGTAAACTGGGAAAGTGATGTCGTGTACTGGCTCCGCCTTTTTCCCGAGGGTGGGGG
AGAACCGTATATAAGTGCAGTAGTCGCCGTGAACGTTCTTTTTCGCAACGGGTTTGCCGCCAGAACACAG
GTAAGTGCCGTGTGTGGTTCCCGCGGGCCTGGCCTCTTTACGGGTTATGGCCCTTGCGTGCCTTGAATTA
CTTCCACCTGGCTGCAGTACGTGATTCTTGATCCCGAGCTTCGGGTTGGAAGTGGGTGGGAGAGTTCGAG
GCCTTGCGCTTAAGGAGCCCCTTCGCCTCGTGCTTGAGTTGAGGCCTGGCCTGGGCGCTGGGGCCGCCGC
GTGCGAATCTGGTGGCACCTTCGCGCCTGTCTCGCTGCTTTCGATAAGTCTCTAGCCATTTAAAATTTTT
GATGACCTGCTGCGACGCTTTTTTTCTGGCAAGATAGTCTTGTAAATGCGGGCCAAGATCTGCACACTGG
TATTTCGGTTTTTGGGGCCGCGGGCGGCGACGGGGCCCGTGCGTCCCAGCGCACATGTTCGGCGAGGCGG
GGCCTGCGAGCGCGGCCACCGAGAATCGGACGGGGGTAGTCTCAAGCTGGCCGGCCTGCTCTGGTGCCTG
GCCTCGCGCCGCCGTGTATCGCCCCGCCCTGGGCGGCAAGGCTGGCCCGGTCGGCACCAGTTGCGTGAGC
GGAAAGATGGCCGCTTCCCGGCCCTGCTGCAGGGAGCTCAAAATGGAGGACGCGGCGCTCGGGAGAGCGG
GCGGGTGAGTCACCCACACAAAGGAAAAGGGCCTTTCCGTCCTCAGCCGTCGCTTCATGTGACTCCACGG
AGTACCGGGCGCCGTCCAGGCACCTCGATTAGTTCTCGAGCTTTTGGAGTACGTCGTCTTTAGGTTGGGG
GGAGGGGTTTTATGCGATGGAGTTTCCCCACACTGAGTGGGTGGAGACTGAAGTTAGGCCAGCTTGGCAC
TTGATGTAATTCTCCTTGGAATTTGCCCTTTTTGAGTTTGGATCTTGGTTCATTCTCAAGCCTCAGACAG
TGGTTCAAAGTTTTTTTCTTCCATTTCAGGTGTCGTGAGGCTAGCACCGCCACCATGAAAACTAGCCCCC
GTCGGCCACTGATTCTCAAAAGACGGAGGCTGCCCCTTCCTGTTCAAAATGCCCCAAGTGAAACATCAGA
GGAGGAACCTAAGAGATCCCCTGCCCAACAGGAGTCTAATCAAGCAGAGGCCTCCAAGGAAGTGGCAGAG
TCCAACTCTTGCAAGTTTCCAGCTGGGATCAAGATTATTAACCACCCCACCATGCCCAACACGCAAGTAG
TGGCCATCCCCAACAATGCTAATATTCACAGCATCATCACAGCACTGACTGCCAAGGGAAAAGAGAGTGG
CAGTAGTGGGCCCAACAAATTCATCCTCATCAGCTGTGGGGGAGCCCCAACTCAGCCTCCAGGACTCCGG
CCTCAAACCCAAACCAGCTATGATGCCAAAAGGACAGAAGTGACCCTGGAGACCTTGGGACCAAAACCTG
CAGCTAGGGATGTGAATCTTCCTAGACCACCTGGAGCCCTTTGCGAGCAGAAACGGGAGACCTGTGATGG
TGAGGCAGCAGGCTGCACTATCAACAATAGCCTATCCAACATCCAGTGGCTTCGAAAGATGAGTTCTGAT
GGACTGGGCTCCCGCAGCATCAAGCAAGAGATGGAGGAAAAGGAGAATTGTCACCTGGAGCAGCGACAGG
TTAAGGTTGAGGAGCCTTCGAGACCATCAGCGTCCTGGCAGAACTCTGTGTCTGAGCGGCCACCCTACTC
TTACATGGCCATGATACAATTCGCCATCAACAGCACTGAGAGGAAGCGCATGACTTTGAAAGACATCTAT
ACGTGGATTGAGGACCACTTTCCCTACTTTAAGCACATTGCCAAGCCAGGCTGGAAGAACTCCATCCGCC
ACAACCTTTCCCTGCACGACATGTTTGTCCGGGAGACGTCTGCCAATGGCAAGGTCTCCTTCTGGACCAT
TCACCCCAGTGCCAACCGCTACTTGACATTGGACCAGGTGTTTAAGCAGCAGCAGAAACGACCGAATCCA
GAGCTCCGCCGGAACATGACCATCAAAACCGAACTCCCCCTGGGCGCACGGCGGAAGATGAAGCCACTGC
TACCACGGGTCAGCTCATACCTGGTACCTATCCAGTTCCCGGTGAACCAGTCACTGGTGTTGCAGCCCTC
GGTGAAGGTGCCATTGCCCCTGGCGGCTTCCCTCATGAGCTCAGAGCTTGCCCGCCATAGCAAGCGAGTC
CGCATTGCCCCCAAGGTGCTGCTAGCTGAGGAGGGGATAGCTCCTCTTTCTTCTGCAGGACCAGGGAAAG
AGGAGAAACTCCTGTTTGGAGAAGGGTTTTCTCCTTTGCTTCCAGTTCAGACTATCAAGGAGGAAGAAAT
CCAGCCTGGGGAGGAAATGCCACACTTAGCGAGACCCATCAAAGTGGAGAGCCCTCCCTTGGAAGAGTGG
CCCTCCCCGGCCCCATCTTTCAAAGAGGAATCATCTCACTCCTGGGAGGATTCGTCCCAATCTCCCACCC
CAAGACCCAAGAAGTCCTACAGTGGGCTTAGGTCCCCAACCCGGTGTGTCTCGGAAATGCTTGTGATTCA
ACACAGGGAGAGGAGGGAGAGGAGCCGGTCTCGGAGAAAACAGCATCTACTGCCTCCCTGTGTGGATGAG
CCGGAGCTGCTCTTCTCAGAGGGGCCCAGTACTTCCCGCTGGGCCGCAGAGCTCCCGTTCCCAGCAGACT
CCTCTGACCCTGCCTCCCAGCTCAGCTACTCCCAGGAAGTGGGAGGACCTTTTAAGACACCCATTAAGGA
AACGCTGCCCATCTCCTCCACCCCGAGCAAATCTGTCCTCCCCAGAACCCCTGAATCCTGGAGGCTCACG
CCCCCAGCCAAAGTAGGGGGACTGGATTTCAGCCCAGTACAAACCTCCCAGGGTGCCTCTGACCCCTTGC
CTGACCCCCTGGGGCTGATGGATCTCAGCACCACTCCCTTGCAAAGTGCTCCCCCCCTTGAATCACCGCA
AAGGCTCCTCAGTTCAGAACCCTTAGACCTCATCTCCGTCCCCTTTGGCAACTCTTCTCCCTCAGATATA
GACGTCCCCAAGCCAGGCTCCCCGGAGCCACAGGTTTCTGGCCTTGCAGCCAATCGTTCTCTGACAGAAG
GCCTGGTCCTGGACACAATGAATGACAGCCTCAGCAAGATCCTGCTGGACATCAGCTTTCCTGGCCTGGA
CGAGGACCCACTGGGCCCTGACAACATCAACTGGTCCCAGTTTATTCCTGAGCTACAGTAGTAATGAACT
AGTCCGTAACTTGAAAGTATTTCGATTTCTTGGCTTTATATATCTTGTGGAAAGGACGACACGGTTGGTT
CCACAAATCTGGGACGCGTTAAGTCGACAATCAACCTCTGGATTACAAAATTTGTGAAAGATTGACTGGT
ATTCTTAACTATGTTGCTCCTTTTACGCTATGTGGATACGCTGCTTTAATGCCTTTGTATCATGCTATTG
CTTCCCGTATGGCTTTCATTTTCTCCTCCTTGTATAAATCCTGGTTGCTGTCTCTTTATGAGGAGTTGTG
GCCCGTTGTCAGGCAACGTGGCGTGGTGTGCACTGTGTTTGCTGACGCAACCCCCACTGGTTGGGGCATT
GCCACCACCTGTCAGCTCCTTTCCGGGACTTTCGCTTTCCCCCTCCCTATTGCCACGGCGGAACTCATCG
CCGCCTGCCTTGCCCGCTGCTGGACAGGGGCTCGGCTGTTGGGCACTGACAATTCCGTGGTGTTGTCGGG
GAAATCATCGTCCTTTCCTTGGCTGCTCGCCTGTGTTGCCACCTGGATTCTGCGCGGGACGTCCTTCTGC
TACGTCCCTTCGGCCCTCAATCCAGCGGACCTTCCTTCCCGCGGCCTGCTGCCGGCTCTGCGGCCTCTTC
CGCGTCTTCGCCTTCGCCCTCAGACGAGTCGGATCTCCCTTTGGGCCGCCTCCCCGCGTCGACTTTAAGA
CCAATGACTTACAAGGCAGCTGTAGATCTTAGCCACTTTTTAAAAGAAAAGGGGGGACTGGAAGGGCTAA
TTCACTCCCAACGAAGACAAGATCTGCTTTTTGCTTGTACTGGGTCTCTCTGGTTAGACCAGATCTGAGC
CTGGGAGCTCTCTGGCTAACTAGGGAACCCACTGCTTAAGCCTCAATAAAGCTTGCCTTGAGTGCTTCAA
GTAGTGTGTGCCCGTCTGTTGTGTGACTCTGGTAACTAGAGATCCCTCAGACCCTTTTAGTCAGTGTGGA
AAATCTCTAGCAGTACGTATAGTAGTTCATGTCATCTTATTATTCAGTATTTATAACTTGCAAAGAAATG
AATATCAGAGAGTGAGAGGAACTTGTTTATTGCAGCTTATAATGGTTACAAATAAAGCAATAGCATCACA
AATTTCACAAATAAAGCATTTTTTTCACTGCATTCTAGTTGTGGTTTGTCCAAACTCATCAATGTATCTT
ATCATGTCTGGCTCTAGCTATCCCGCCCCTAACTCCGCCCATCCCGCCCCTAACTCCGCCCAGTTCCGCC
CATTCTCCGCCCCATGGCTGACTAATTTTTTTTATTTATGCAGAGGCCGAGGCCGCCTCGGCCTCTGAGC
TATTCCAGAAGTAGTGAGGAGGCTTTTTTGGAGGCCTAGGGACGTACCCAATTCGCCCTATAGTGAGTCG
TATTACGCGCGCTCACTGGCCGTCGTTTTACAACGTCGTGACTGGGAAAACCCTGGCGTTACCCAACTTA
ATCGCCTTGCAGCACATCCCCCTTTCGCCAGCTGGCGTAATAGCGAAGAGGCCCGCACCGATCGCCCTTC
CCAACAGTTGCGCAGCCTGAATGGCGAATGGG
[124 nt withheld, positions 7943-8066]
C
[91 nt withheld, positions 8068-8158]
A
[49 nt withheld, positions 8160-8208]
CCTTTGACGTTGGAGTCCACGTTCTTT
[37 nt withheld, positions 8236-8272]
ACCCTATCTCGGTCTATTCTTTTGATTTATAAGGGATTTTGCCGATTTCGGCCTATTGGTTAAAAAATGA
GCTGATTTAACAAAAATTTAACGCGAATTTTAACAAAATATTAACGCTTACAATTTAGGTGGCACTTTTC
GGGGAAATGTGCGCGGAACCCCTATTTGTTTATTTTTCTAAATACATTCAAATATGTATCCGCTCATGAG
ACAATAACCCTGATAAATGCTTCAATAATATTGAAAAAGGAAGAGTATGAGTATTCAACATTTCCGTGTC
GCCCTTATTCCCTTTTTTGCGGCATTTTGCCTTCCTGTTTTTGCTCACCCAGAAACGCTGGTGAAAGTAA
AAGATGCTGAAGATCAGTTGGGTGCACGAGTGGGTTACATCGAACTGGATCTCAACAGCGGTAAGATCCT
TGAGAGTTTTCGCCCCGAAGAACGTTTTCCAATGATGAGCACTTTTAAAGTTCTGCTATGTGGCGCGGTA
TTATCCCGTATTGACGCCGGGCAAGAGCAACTCGGTCGCCGCATACACTATTCTCAGAATGACTTGGTTG
AGTACTCACCAGTCACAGAAAAGCATCTTACGGATGGCATGACAGTAAGAGAATTATGCAGTGCTGCCAT
AACCATGAGTGATAACACTGCGGCCAACTTACTTCTGACAACGATCGGAGGACCGAAGGAGCTAACCGCT
TTTTTGCACAACATGGGGGATCATGTAACTCGCCTTGATCGTTGGGAACCGGAGCTGAATGAAGCCATAC
CAAACGACGAGCGTGACACCACGATGCCTGTAGCAATGGCAACAACGTTGCGCAAACTATTAACTGGCGA
ACTACTTACTCTAGCTTCCCGGCAACAATTAATAGACTGGATGGAGGCGGATAAAGTTGCAGGACCACTT
CTGCGCTCGGCCCTTCCGGCTGGCTGGTTTATTGCTGATAAATCTGGAGCCGGTGAGCGTGGGTCTCGCG
GTATCATTGCAGCACTGGGGCCAGATGGTAAGCCCTCCCGTATCGTAGTTATCTACACGACGGGGAGTCA
GGCAACTATGGATGAACGAAATAGACAGATCGCTGAGATAGGTGCCTCACTGATTAAGCATTGGTAACTG
TCAGACCAAGTTTACTCATATATACTTTAGATTGATTTAAAACTTCATTTTTAATTTAAAAGGATCTAGG
TGAAGATCCTTTTTGATAATCTCATGACCAAAATCCCTTAACGTGAGTTTTCGTTCCACTGAGCGTCAGA
CCCCGTAGAAAAGATCAAAGGATCTTCTTGAGATCCTTTTTTTCTGCGCGTAATCTGCTGCTTGCAAACA
AAAAAACCACCGCTACCAGCGGTGGTTTGTTTGCCGGATCAAGAGCTACCAACTCTTTTTCCGAAGGTAA
CTGGCTTCAGCAGAGCGCAGATACCAAATACTGTTCTTCTAGTGTAGCCGTAGTTAGGCCACCACTTCAA
GAACTCTGTAGCACCGCCTACATACCTCGCTCTGCTAATCCTGTTACCAGTGGCTGCTGCCAGTGGCGAT
AAGTCGTGTCTTACCGGGTTGGACTCAAGACGATAGTTACCGGATAAGGCGCAGCGGTCGGGCTGAACGG
GGGGTTCGTGCACACAGCCCAGCTTGGAGCGAACGACCTACACCGAACTGAGATACCTACAGCGTGAGCT
ATGAGAAAGCGCCACGCTTCCCGAAGGGAGAAAGGCGGACAGGTATCCGGTAAGCGGCAGGGTCGGAACA
GGAGAGCGCACGAGGGAGCTTCCAGGGGGAAACGCCTGGTATCTTTATAGTCCTGTCGGGTTTCGCCACC
TCTGACTTGAGCGTCGATTTTTGTGATGCTCGTCAGGGGGGCGGAGCCTATGGAAAAACGCCAGCAACGC
GGCCTTTTTACGGTTCCTGGCCTTTTGCTGGCCTTTTGCTCACATGTTCTTTCCTGCGTTATCCCCTGAT
TCTGTGGATAACCGTATTACCGCCTTTGAGTGAGCTGATACCGCTCGCCGCAGCCGAACGACCGAGCGCA
GCGAGTCAGTGAGCGAGGAAGCGGAAGAGCGCCCAATACGCAAACCGCCTCTCCCCGCGCGTTGGCCGAT
TCATTAATGCAGCTGGCACGACAGGTTTCCCGACTGGAAAGCGGGCAGTGAGCGCAACGCAATTAATGTG
AGTTAGCTCACTCATTAGGCACCCCAGGCTTTACACTTTATGCTTCCGGCTCGTATGTTGTGTGGAATTG
TGAGCGGATAACAATTTCACACAGGAAACAGCTATGACCATGATTACGCCAAGCGCGCAATTAACCCTCA
CTAAAGGGAACAAAAGCTGGAGCTGCAAGC
