>Addgene plasmid #141523 | TFORF0116 | depositor partial sequence | sequence record 276706 | Insert
ACCGCCACCATGAAAACTAGCCCCCGTCGGCCACTGATTCTCAAAAGACGGAGGCTGCCCCTTCCTGTTC
AAAATGCCCCAAGTGAAACATCAGAGGAGGAACCTAAGAGATCCCCTGCCCAACAGGAGTCTAATCAAGC
AGAGGCCTCCAAGGAAGTGGCAGAGTCCAACTCTTGCAAGTTTCCAGCTGGGATCAAGATTATTAACCAC
CCCACCATGCCCAACACGCAAGTAGTGGCCATCCCCAACAATGCTAATATTCACAGCATCATCACAGCAC
TGACTGCCAAGGGAAAAGAGAGTGGCAGTAGTGGGCCCAACAAATTCATCCTCATCAGCTGTGGGGGAGC
CCCAACTCAGCCTCCAGGACTCCGGCCTCAAACCCAAACCAGCTATGATGCCAAAAGGACAGAAGTGACC
CTGGAGACCTTGGGACCAAAACCTGCAGCTAGGGATGTGAATCTTCCTAGACCACCTGGAGCCCTTTGCG
AGCAGAAACGGGAGACCTGTGATGGTGAGGCAGCAGGCTGCACTATCAACAATAGCCTATCCAACATCCA
GTGGCTTCGAAAGATGAGTTCTGATGGACTGGGCTCCCGCAGCATCAAGCAAGAGATGGAGGAAAAGGAG
AATTGTCACCTGGAGCAGCGACAGGTTAAGGTTGAGGAGCCTTCGAGACCATCAGCGTCCTGGCAGAACT
CTGTGTCTGAGCGGCCACCCTACTCTTACATGGCCATGATACAATTCGCCATCAACAGCACTGAGAGGAA
GCGCATGACTTTGAAAGACATCTATACGTGGATTGAGGACCACTTTCCCTACTTTAAGCACATTGCCAAG
CCAGGCTGGAAGAACTCCATCCGCCACAACCTTTCCCTGCACGACATGTTTGTCCGGGAGACGTCTGCCA
ATGGCAAGGTCTCCTTCTGGACCATTCACCCCAGTGCCAACCGCTACTTGACATTGGACCAGGTGTTTAA
GCAGCAGCAGAAACGACCGAATCCAGAGCTCCGCCGGAACATGACCATCAAAACCGAACTCCCCCTGGGC
GCACGGCGGAAGATGAAGCCACTGCTACCACGGGTCAGCTCATACCTGGTACCTATCCAGTTCCCGGTGA
ACCAGTCACTGGTGTTGCAGCCCTCGGTGAAGGTGCCATTGCCCCTGGCGGCTTCCCTCATGAGCTCAGA
GCTTGCCCGCCATAGCAAGCGAGTCCGCATTGCCCCCAAGGTGCTGCTAGCTGAGGAGGGGATAGCTCCT
CTTTCTTCTGCAGGACCAGGGAAAGAGGAGAAACTCCTGTTTGGAGAAGGGTTTTCTCCTTTGCTTCCAG
TTCAGACTATCAAGGAGGAAGAAATCCAGCCTGGGGAGGAAATGCCACACTTAGCGAGACCCATCAAAGT
GGAGAGCCCTCCCTTGGAAGAGTGGCCCTCCCCGGCCCCATCTTTCAAAGAGGAATCATCTCACTCCTGG
GAGGATTCGTCCCAATCTCCCACCCCAAGACCCAAGAAGTCCTACAGTGGGCTTAGGTCCCCAACCCGGT
GTGTCTCGGAAATGCTTGTGATTCAACACAGGGAGAGGAGGGAGAGGAGCCGGTCTCGGAGAAAACAGCA
TCTACTGCCTCCCTGTGTGGATGAGCCGGAGCTGCTCTTCTCAGAGGGGCCCAGTACTTCCCGCTGGGCC
GCAGAGCTCCCGTTCCCAGCAGACTCCTCTGACCCTGCCTCCCAGCTCAGCTACTCCCAGGAAGTGGGAG
GACCTTTTAAGACACCCATTAAGGAAACGCTGCCCATCTCCTCCACCCCGAGCAAATCTGTCCTCCCCAG
AACCCCTGAATCCTGGAGGCTCACGCCCCCAGCCAAAGTAGGGGGACTGGATTTCAGCCCAGTACAAACC
TCCCAGGGTGCCTCTGACCCCTTGCCTGACCCCCTGGGGCTGATGGATCTCAGCACCACTCCCTTGCAAA
GTGCTCCCCCCCTTGAATCACCGCAAAGGCTCCTCAGTTCAGAACCCTTAGACCTCATCTCCGTCCCCTT
TGGCAACTCTTCTCCCTCAGATATAGACGTCCCCAAGCCAGGCTCCCCGGAGCCACAGGTTTCTGGCCTT
GCAGCCAATCGTTCTCTGACAGAAGGCCTGGTCCTGGACACAATGAATGACAGCCTCAGCAAGATCCTGC
TGGACATCAGCTTTCCTGGCCTGGACGAGGACCCACTGGGCCCTGACAACATCAACTGGTCCCAGTTTAT
TCCTGAGCTACAGTAGTAATGAACTAGTCCGTAACTTGAAAGTATTTCGATTTCTTGGCTTTATATATCT
TGTGGAAAGGACGACACGGTTGGTTCCACAAATCTGGG
