>Addgene plasmid #141523 | TFORF0116 | depositor partial sequence | sequence record 276707 | Barcode
CACGGTTGGTTCCACAAATCTGGG
